>Addgene plasmid #58004 | mTagRFP-T-CENPB-N-22 | depositor partial sequence | sequence record 89154 | insert sequence
GACGTCAGATCCGCTAGCCACCATGGGCCCCAAGCGGCGGCAGCTGACGTTCCGGGAGAAGTCGCGGATC
ATCCAGGAGGTGGAGGAGAACCCGGACCTACGCAAGGGCGAGATCGCGCGGCGCTTCAACATCCCGCCGT
CCACGCTGAGCACGATCCTGAAGAACAAGCGCGCCATCCTGGCGTCGGAGCGCAAGTACGGGGTGGCCTC
CACCTGCCGCAAGACCAACAAGCTGTCTCCCTACGACAAGCTCGAGGGCTTGCTCATCGCCTGGTTCCAG
CAGATCCGCGCCGCCGGCCTGCCGGTCAAGGGCATCATCCTCAAGGAGAAGGCGCTGCGCATAGCCGAGG
AGCTGGGCATGGACGACTTCACCGCCTCCAACGGCTGGCTGGACCGCTTCCGCCGGCGCCACGGCGTGGT
GTCCTGCAGCGGCGTGGCCCGCGCCCGCGCGCGAAACGCTGCCCCCCGCACCCCGGCGGCGCCTGCCAGT
CCGGCCGCGGTGCCCTCGGAGGGCAGTGGCGGGAGCACTCTCGAGCTCAAGCTTCGAATTCTGCAGTCGA
CGGTACCGCGGGCCCGGGATCCACCGGTCGCCACCATGGTGTCTAAGGGCGAAGAGCTGATTAAGGAGAA
CATGCACATGAAGCTGTACATGGAGGGCACCGTGAACAACCACCACTTCAAGTGCACATCCGAGGGCGAA
GGCAAGCCCTACGAGGGCACCCAGACCATGAGAATCAAGGTGGTCGAGGGCGGCCCTCTCCCCTTCGCCT
TCGACATCCTGGCTACCAGCTTCATGTACGGCAGCAGAACCTTCATCAACCACACCCAGGGCATCCCCGA
TTTCTTTAAGCAGTCCTTCCCTGAGGGCTTCACATGGGAGAGAGTCACCACATACGAAGACGGGGGCGTG
CTGACCGCTACCCAGGACACCAGCCTCCAGGACGGCTGCCTCATCTACAACGTCAAGATCAGAGGGGTGA
ACTTCCCATCCAACGGCCCTGTGATGCAGAAGAAAACACTCGGCTGGGAGGCCAACACCGAGATGCTGTA
CCCCGCTGACGGCGGCCTGGAAGGCAGAACCGACATGGCCCTGAAGCTCGTGGGCGGGGGCCACCTGATC
TGCAACTTCAAGACCACATACAGATCCAAGAAACCCGCTAAGAACCTCAAGATGCCCGGCGTCTACTATG
TGGACCACAGACTGGAAAGAATCAAGGAGGCCGACAAAGAGACCTACGTCGAGCAGCACGAGGTGGCTGT
GGCCAGATACTGCGACCTCCCTAGCAAACTGGGGCACAAACTTAATGGCATGGACGAGCTGTACAAGTAA
GCGGCCGCGACTCT
