>Addgene plasmid #58004 | mTagRFP-T-CENPB-N-22 | addgene partial sequence | sequence record 149086 | mKate2-TurboRFP-R 5'-TGAAGTGGTGGTTGTTCACG-3'
TGTGCATGTTCTCCTTAATCAGCTCTTCGCCCTTAGACACCATGGTGGCGACCGGTGGATCCCGGGCCCG
CGGTACCGTCGACTGCAGAATTCGAAGCTTGAGCTCGAGAGTGCTCCCGCCACTGCCCTCCGAGGGCACC
GCGGCCGGACTGGCAGGCGCCGCCGGGGTGCGGGGGGCAGCGTTTCGCGCGCGGGCGCGGGCCACGCCGC
TGCAGGACACCACGCCGTGGCGCCGGCGGAAGCGGTCCAGCCAGCCGTTGGAGGCGGTGAAGTCGTCCAT
GCCCAGCTCCTCGGCTATGCGCAGCGCCTTCTCCTTGAGGATGATGCCCTTGACCGGCAGGCCGGCGGCG
CGGATCTGCTGGAACCAGGCGATGAGCAAGCCCTCGAGCTTGTCGTAGGGAGACAGCTTGTTGGTCTTGC
GGCAGGTGGAGGCCACCCCGTACTTGCGCTCCGACGCCAGGATGGCGCGCTTGTTCTTCAGGATCGTGCT
CAGCGTGGACGGCGGGATGTTGAAGCGCCGCGCGATCTCGCCCTTGCGTAGGTCCGGGTTCTCCTCCACC
TCCTGGATGATCCGCGACTTCTCCCGGAACGTCAGCTGCCGCCGCTTGGGGCCCATGGTGGCTAGCGGAT
CTGACGGTTCACTAAACCAGCTCTGCTTATATAGACCTCCCACNGTACACGCCTACCGCCCATTTGCGTC
AATGGGGCGGAGTTGTTACGACATTTTGGAAAGTCCCGTTGATTTTGGTGCCAAAACAAACTCCCATTGA
CGTCAATGGG
