[The description below was written by a language model from this plasmid's Addgene catalogue record.]
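Description:
mTagRFP-T-CENPB-N-22 is a mammalian expression plasmid built on the mTagRFP-N1 backbone (about 4.75 kb without the insert), an N1-style fluorescent protein fusion vector. It is maintained in E. coli as a high-copy plasmid under kanamycin selection, and it carries a neomycin resistance marker so that transfected mammalian cells can be selected with G418. The record does not include a feature table, so the origin of replication and the promoters driving the resistance markers are not stated. The use of an SV40 polyA reverse sequencing primer suggests an SV40 polyadenylation signal downstream of the fusion.

The insert is a fragment of human CENPB encoding amino acids 1–169, the DNA-binding domain of centromere protein B. It is expressed from the CMV promoter, a strong constitutive promoter in most mammalian cell lines. The red fluorescent protein is supplied by the backbone and fused to the C-terminus of the CENPB fragment. The record lists the tag as mTagRFP, while the construct name indicates the mTagRFP-T variant. The "22" in the name may refer to the length of the linker between the two parts, but the record does not confirm this. Because the CENPB DNA-binding domain recognises centromeric DNA, the fusion concentrates at centromeres in the nucleus, giving punctate red labelling with excitation at 555 nm and emission at 584 nm. The construct is therefore used as a live- or fixed-cell fluorescent marker for centromeres and nuclear localization, for example in imaging of chromosome organisation and in multicolour experiments alongside spectrally distinct fluorescent proteins.
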