Addgene plasmid #58004: mTagRFP-T-CENPB-N-22
Purpose: Localization: Nucleus/Centromeres, Excitation: 555, Emission: 584
Depositing lab: Michael Davidson. Depositing organization: Florida State University, Tallahassee.
Backbone
  Vector backbone: mTagRFP-N1
  Backbone size w/o insert (bp): 4750
  Vector type: Mammalian Expression
  Selectable markers: Neomycin (select with G418)
Growth in bacteria
  Bacterial resistance: Kanamycin, 50 μg/mL
  Growth temperature: 37°C
  Growth strain: DH5alpha
  Copy number: High Copy
Gene/Insert
  Gene/Insert name: CENPB (alt name: NM_001810.5)
  Species: H. sapiens (human)
  Mutation: aa 1-169 of CENPB (DNA Binding Domain)
  Entrez Gene: CENPB
  Promoter: CMV
  Tag / fusion protein: mTagRFP (C terminal on backbone)
  Cloning method: Unknown
  Sequencing primers: 5′ CMV-F; 3′ SV40pA-R
Terms and licenses: Academic/Nonprofit Terms; Industry Terms
Depositor comments: . Excitation = 555; Emission = 584
How to cite: mTagRFP-T-CENPB-N-22 was a gift from Michael Davidson (Addgene plasmid # 58004 ; http://n2t.net/addgene:58004 ; RRID:Addgene_58004)
